Addgene plasmid #193431: pNC-BiFC-Enc
Purpose: (Empty Backbone) Nimble cloning-compatible vector for plant BiFC
Depositing lab: Pu Yan. Depositing organization: Chinese Academy of Tropical Agricultural Sciences. Publication: A Nimble Cloning-compatible vector system for high-throughput gene functional analysis in plants. Yan P, Tuo D, Shen W, Deng H, Zhou P, Gao X. Plant Commun. 2023 Mar 13;4(2):100471. doi: 10.1016/j.xplc.2022.100471. Epub 2022 Nov 9. PubMed 36352791.
Backbone
  Vector backbone: pGreen0029
  Vector type: Plant Expression
Growth in bacteria
  Bacterial resistance: Kanamycin, 50 μg/mL
  Growth temperature: 37°C
  Growth strain: ccdB Survival
  Copy number: High Copy
Gene/Insert
  Gene/Insert name: None
Terms and licenses: Academic/Nonprofit Terms; Industry Terms: Not Available to Industry
Depositor comments: NC frame-nEYFP
How to cite: pNC-BiFC-Enc was a gift from Pu Yan (Addgene plasmid # 193431 ; http://n2t.net/addgene:193431 ; RRID:Addgene_193431)
