[The description below was written by a language model from this plasmid's Addgene catalogue record and pLannotate feature annotations shown in this document.]
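Description:
pNC-BiFC-Enc is an empty plant expression backbone built on the binary vector pGreen0029 and designed for bimolecular fluorescence complementation (BiFC) using the Nimble Cloning system. It is a small T-DNA vector (about 7 kb) with nopaline-type left and right border repeats. A high-copy ColE1/pUC-type origin drives replication in E. coli, and a pSa origin supports maintenance in Agrobacterium; in pGreen-type vectors this generally depends on replication functions supplied from a helper plasmid. Bacterial selection is by kanamycin through an aph(3')-Ia gene located outside the T-DNA. Because the cloning cassette carries the ccdB toxin gene, the empty vector is propagated in a ccdB-tolerant strain.

Within the T-DNA, an enhanced CaMV 35S promoter with a duplicated enhancer is followed by a TEV-type 5' leader element. Next comes the Nimble Cloning frame, a cat promoter driving ccdB, which serves as a counter-selectable stuffer: replacing it with a gene of interest removes the toxin, so only recombinant clones grow in ordinary E. coli strains. Immediately downstream lies the N-terminal fluorescent protein fragment, annotated as VN173 and described by the depositor as nEYFP, followed by a CaMV polyadenylation signal. In this "NC frame-nEYFP" arrangement, an inserted coding sequence would be expressed as a fusion carrying the N-terminal fragment at its C-terminus. A NOS promoter–nptII–NOS terminator cassette near the left border provides kanamycin selection of transformed plant cells. Remnants of the pBluescript polylinker, lacZα and the T7/T3 promoters flank the expression cassette.

The vector is meant to be paired with a partner construct carrying the complementary C-terminal fragment, so that fluorescence is reconstituted when two candidate proteins interact in plant cells. The record contains no insert.
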