Features (pLannotate 1.2.2; 26 found; start..end, strand, type, name):
      7..27      -  CDS            lacZα (fragment): LacZα fragment of β-galactosidase; lacZ fragment
    118..789     +  promoter       CaMV 35S promoter (enhanced): cauliflower mosaic virus 35S promoter with a duplicated enhancer region
    824..860     +  ncRNA          PK1-TEV CVMV: Accession: RF01102 - 5'-leader pseudoknot of TEV/CVMV
   1112..1214    +  promoter       cat promoter: promoter of the E. coli cat gene encoding chloramphenicol acetyltransferase
   1245..1547    +  CDS            ccdB: CCDB_ECOLI - Also known as G, letB, letD. Experimental evidence at protein level: Swiss-Prot protein existence level 1. Toxic component of a type II toxin-antitoxin (TA) system, functioning in plasmid maintainence. Responsible for the post- segregational killing (PSK) of plasmid-free cells, also referred to as a plasmid addiction system. Half-life of over 2 hours. Cell killing by CcdB is accompanied by filamentation, defects in chromosome and plasmid segregation, defects in cell division, formation of anucleate cells, decreased DNA synthesis and plasmid loss. Interferes with the activity of DN
   1608..2126    +  CDS            VN173: N-terminal fragment of mVenus for use in bimolecular fluorescence complementation (BiFC) (Kodama and Hu, 2010)
   2199..2358    +  polyA_signal   CaMV poly(A) signal (fragment): cauliflower mosaic virus polyadenylation signal
   2363..2423    -  misc_feature   MCS (fragment): pBluescript multiple cloning site
   2436..2454    -  promoter       T3 promoter: promoter for bacteriophage T3 RNA polymerase
   2499..2515    -  protein_bind   lac operator: The lac repressor binds to the lac operator to inhibit transcription in E. coli. This inhibition can be relieved by adding lactose or isopropyl-β-D-thiogalactopyranoside (IPTG). lac repressor encoded by lacI
   2523..2553    -  promoter       lac promoter: promoter for the E. coli lac operon
   2568..2589    -  protein_bind   CAP binding site: CAP binding activates transcription in the presence of cAMP. E. coli catabolite activator protein
   2602..2694    -  CDS            lacI (fragment): lac repressor; lacI; The lac repressor binds to the lac operator to inhibit transcription in E. coli. This inhibition can be relieved by adding lactose or isopropyl-β-D-thiogalactopyranoside (IPTG).
   2696..2820    -  rep_origin     RSF ori (fragment): Plasmids containing the RSF 1030 origin of replication can be propagated in E. coli cells that contain additional plasmids with compatible origins.
   2828..2852    +  misc_feature   RB T-DNA repeat: right border repeat from nopaline C58 T-DNA
   3003..3438    -  rep_origin     pSa ori: origin of replication from bacterial plasmid pSa
   3443..3544    -  CDS            TRA2_ECOLX (fragment): Protein predicted: Swiss-Prot protein existence level 4. Required for transposition of transposon Tn903. From Escherichia coli.
   3729..4544    +  CDS            KanR: aminoglycoside phosphotransferase; aph(3')-Ia; confers resistance to kanamycin in bacteria or G418 (Geneticin®) in eukaryotes
   4645..5233    +  rep_origin     ori: high-copy-number ColE1/pMB1/pBR322/pUC origin of replication
   5300..5322    +  misc_feature   LB T-DNA repeat: left border repeat from nopaline C58 T-DNA (truncated)
   5346..5598    -  terminator     NOS terminator: nopaline synthase terminator and poly(A) signal
   5641..6432    -  CDS            neo: KKA2_KLEPN - Also known as kan, nptII. Experimental evidence at protein level: Swiss-Prot protein existence level 1. Resistance to kanamycin, neomycin, paromomycin, ribostamycin, butirosin and gentamicin B. From Klebsiella pneumoniae.
   6466..6645    -  promoter       NOS promoter: nopaline synthase promoter
   6755..6910    -  CDS            lacZα (fragment): LacZα fragment of β-galactosidase; lacZ fragment
   6918..6936    +  promoter       T7 promoter: promoter for bacteriophage T7 RNA polymerase
   6945..7       -  misc_feature   MCS (fragment) (across the origin): pBluescript multiple cloning site
>Addgene plasmid #193431 | pNC-BiFC-Enc | addgene full sequence | sequence record 380048 | Addgene NGS Result
AAGCTTGTTGTAAAACGACGGCCAGTGCCGGCGCGCCACCGGTCAACATGTGGAGCACGACACACTTGTC
TACTCCAAAAATATCAAAGATACAGTCTCAGAAGACCAAAGGGCAATTGAGACTTTTCAACAAAGGGTAA
TATCCGGAAACCTCCTCGGATTCCATTGCCCAGCTATCTGTCACTTTATTGTGAAGATAGTGGAAAAGGA
AGGTGGCTCCTACAAATGCCATCATTGCGATAAAGGAAAGGCCATCGTTGAAGATGCCTCTGCCGACAGT
GGTCCCAAAGATGGACCCCCACCCACGAGGAGCATCGTGGAAAAAGAAGACGTTCCAACCACGTCTTCAA
AGCAAGTGGATTGATGTGATAACATGGTGGAGCACGACACACTTGTCTACTCCAAAAATATCAAAGATAC
AGTCTCAGAAGACCAAAGGGCAATTGAGACTTTTCAACAAAGGGTAATATCCGGAAACCTCCTCGGATTC
CATTGCCCAGCTATCTGTCACTTTATTGTGAAGATAGTGGAAAAGGAAGGTGGCTCCTACAAATGCCATC
ATTGCGATAAAGGAAAGGCCATCGTTGAAGATGCCTCTGCCGACAGTGGTCCCAAAGATGGACCCCCACC
CACGAGGAGCATCGTGGAAAAAGAAGACGTTCCAACCACGTCTTCAAAGCAAGTGGATTGATGTGATATC
TCCACTGACGTAAGGGATGACGCACAATCCCACTATCCTTCGCAAGACCCTTCCTCTATATAAGGAAGTT
CATTTCATTTGGAGAGGACGTCGAGAGTTCTCAACACAACATATACAAAACAAACGAATCTCAAGCAATC
AAGCATTCTACTTCTATTGCAGCAATTTAAATCATTTCTTTTAAAGCAAAAGCAATTTTCTGAAAATTTT
CACCATTTACGAACGATAGCCAGTGGTCTCTGTCCAGTCCTGGCCTCGTCGGCCATTCTCGACTAAGTTG
GCAGCATCACCCGACGCACTTTGCGCCGAATAAATACCTGTGACGGAAGATCACTTCGCAGAATAAATAA
ATCCTGGTGTCCCTGTTGATACCGGGAAGCCCTGGGCCAACTTTTGGCGAAAATGAGACGTTGATCGGCA
CGTAAGAGGTTCCAACTTTCACCATAATGAAATAAGATCACTACCGGGCGTATTTTTTGAGTTATCGAGA
TTTTCAGGAGCTAAGGAAGCTAAACTTTTGCTGACGAGAACAGGGACTGGTGAAATGCAGTTTAAGGTTT
ACACCTATAAAAGAGAGAGCCGTTATCGTCTGTTTGTGGATGTACAGAGTGATATTATTGACACGCCTGG
GCGACGGATGGTGATCCCCCTGGCCAGTGCACGTCTGCTGTCAGATAAAGTCTCCCGTGAACTTTACCCG
GTGGTGCATATCGGGGATGAAAGCTGGCGCATGATGACCACCGATATGGCCAGTGTGCCGGTATCCGTTA
TCGGGGAAGAAGTGGCTGATCTCAGCCACCGCGAAAATGACATCAAAAACGCCATTAACCTGATGTTCTG
GGGAATATAAATGTCAGGCTCCCTTATACACAGGGCCAGTCTGGCCACTTGTGGTCTGCTGAGACCCATG
GTGAGCAAGGGCGAGGAGCTGTTCACCGGGGTGGTGCCCATCCTGGTCGAGCTGGACGGCGACGTAAACG
GCCACAAGTTCAGCGTGTCCGGCGAGGGCGAGGGCGATGCCACCTACGGCAAGCTGACCCTGAAGTTCAT
CTGCACCACCGGCAAGCTGCCCGTGCCCTGGCCCACCCTCGTGACCACCTTCGGCTACGGCCTGCAGTGC
TTCGCCCGCTACCCCGACCACATGAAGCAGCACGACTTCTTCAAGTCCGCCATGCCCGAAGGCTACGTCC
AGGAGCGCACCATCTTCTTCAAGGACGACGGCAACTACAAGACCCGCGCCGAGGTGAAGTTCGAGGGCGA
CACCCTGGTGAACCGCATCGAGCTGAAGGGCATCGACTTCAAGGAGGACGGCAACATCCTGGGGCACAAG
CTGGAGTACAACTACAACAGCCACAACGTCTATATCATGGCCGACAAGCAGAAGAACGGCATCAAGGTGA
ACTTCAAGATCCGCCACAACATCGAGGACTGAAGATCCACCTGATCTAGAGTCCGCAAAAATCACCAGTC
TCTCTCTACAAATCTATCTCTCTCTATTTTTCTCCAGAATAATGTGTGAGTAGTTCCCAGATAAGGGAAT
TAGGGTTCTTATAGGGTTTCGCTCATGTGTTGAGCATATAAGAAACCCTTAGTATGTATTTGTATTTGTA
AAATACTTCTATCAATAAAATTTCTAATTCCTAAAACCAAAATCCAGTGACGCGAATTCCTGCAGCCCGG
GGGATCCACTAGTTCTAGAGCGGCCGCCACCGCGGTGGAGCTCCAGCTTTTGTTCCCTTTAGTGAGGGTT
AATTGCGCGCTTGGCGTAATCATGGTCATAGCTGTTTCCTGTGTGAAATTGTTATCCGCTCACAATTCCA
CACAACATACGAGCCGGAAGCATAAAGTGTAAAGCCTGGGGTGCCTAATGAGTGAGCTAACTCACATTAA
TTGCGTTGCGCTCACTGCCCGCTTTCCAGTCGGGAAACCTGTCGTGCCAGCTGCATTAATGAATCGGCCA
ACGCGCGGGGAGAGGCGGTTTGCGTATTGGGCGCTCTTCCGCTTCCTCGCTCACTGACTCGCTGCGCTCG
GTCGTTCGGCTGCGGCGAGCGGTATCAGCTCACTCAAAGGCGGTAATACGGTTATCCACAGAATCAGGGG
ATAACGCAGGAAAGAACATGAAGGCCTTGACAGGATATATTGGCGGGTAAACTAAGTCGCTGTATGTGTT
TGTTTGAGATCTAATTCCGGGGATCGGAAATCCAGAAGCCCGAGAGGTTGCCGCCTTTCGGGCTTTTTCT
TTTTCAAAAAAAAAAATTTATAAAACGATCTGTTGCGGCCGGCCGCCGGGTTGTGGGCAAAGGCGCTCGA
CGGTGGGCAACCGCTTGCGGTTGTCCACGGGCGGAGCCGGTGCGCGTAGCGCATTGTCCACAAGCCAAGG
GCGACCAATAATTGATATATATATTCATAATTGAAAAGCTAATTGAACATACTACTTGCTGTAACTACTT
GCCGGAGCGAGGGGTGTTTGCAAGCTGTTGATCTGAAAGGGCTATTAGCGTTCTCACGTGCCTTTTTGAT
TAGCGATTTCACGTGACCTTATTAGCGATTTCACGTACTCCGATTAGCGATTTCACGTACCCTGATTAGC
GATTTCACGTGGATAGTTTTTGGAGCGGGCCGGAAAGCCCCGTGAATCAAGGCTTTGCGGGGCATTAGCG
GTTTCACGTGGATAACTACCCTCTATCCACAGGCTTCCGGGGATAAAAAAGCCCGCTCGACGGCGGGCTG
TTGGATGGGGATCGCCTGAATCGCCCCATCATCCAGCCAGAAAGTGAGGGAGCCACGGTTGATGAGAGCT
TTGTTGTAGGTGGACCAGTTGGTGATTTTGAACTTTTGCTTTGCCACGGAACGGTCTGCGTTGTCGGGAA
GATGCGTGATCTGATCCTTCAACTCAGCAAAAGTTCGATTTATTCAACAAAGCCACGTTGTGGCTCAAAA
TCTCTGATGTTACATTGCACAAGATAAAAATATATCATCATGAACAATAAAACTGTCTGCTTACATAAAC
AGTAATACAAGGGGTGTTATGAGCCATATTCAACGGGAAACGTCTTGCTCAAGGCCGCGATTAAATTCCA
ACATGGATGCTGATTTATATGGGTATAAATGGGCTCGCGATAATGTCGGGCAATCAGGTGCGACAATCTA
CCGATTGTATGGGAAGCCCGATGCGCCAGAGTTGTTTCTGAAACATGGCAAAGGTAGCGTTGCCAATGAT
GTTACAGATGAGATGGTCAGACTAAACTGGCTGACGGAATTTATGCCTCTTCCGACCATCAAGCATTTTA
TCCGTACTCCTGATGATGCATGGTTACTCACCACTGCGATCCCAGGGAAAACAGCATTCCAGGTATTAGA
AGAATATCCTGATTCAGGTGAAAATATTGTTGATGCGCTGGCAGTGTTCCTGCGCCGGTTGCATTCGATT
CCTGTTTGTAATTGTCCTTTTAACAGCGATCGCGTATTTCGTCTCGCTCAGGCGCAATCACGAATGAATA
ACGGTTTGGTTGATGCGAGTGATTTTGATGACGAGCGTAATGGCTGGCCTGTTGAACAAGTCTGGAAAGA
AATGCATAAACTTTTGCCATTCTCACCGGATTCAGTCGTCACTCATGGTGATTTCTCACTTGATAACCTT
ATTTTTGACGAGGGGAAATTAATAGGTTGTATTGATGTTGGACGAGTCGGAATCGCAGACCGATACCAGG
ATCTTGCCATCCTATGGAACTGCCTCGGTGAGTTTTCTCCTTCATTACAGAAACGGCTTTTTCAAAAATA
TGGTATTGATAATCCTGATATGAATAAATTGCAGTTTCATTTGATGCTCGATGAGTTTTTCTAATCAGAA
TTGGTTAATTGGTTGTAACCATGACCAAAATCCCTTAACGTGAGTTTTCGTTCCACTGAGCGTCAGACCC
CGTAGAAAAGATCAAAGGATCTTCTTGAGATCCTTTTTTTCTGCGCGTAATCTGCTGCTTGCAAACAAAA
AAACCACCGCTACCAGCGGTGGTTTGTTTGCCGGATCAAGAGCTACCAACTCTTTTTCCGAAGGTAACTG
GCTTCAGCAGAGCGCAGATACCAAATACTGTTCTTCTAGTGTAGCCGTAGTTAGGCCACCACTTCAAGAA
CTCTGTAGCACCGCCTACATACCTCGCTCTGCTAATCCTGTTACCAGTGGCTGCTGCCAGTGGCGATAAG
TCGTGTCTTACCGGGTTGGACTCAAGACGATAGTTACCGGATAAGGCGCAGCGGTCGGGCTGAACGGGGG
GTTCGTGCACACAGCCCAGCTTGGAGCGAACGACCTACACCGAACTGAGATACCTACAGCGTGAGCTATG
AGAAAGCGCCACGCTTCCCGAAGGGAGAAAGGCGGACAGGTATCCGGTAAGCGGCAGGGTCGGAACAGGA
GAGCGCACGAGGGAGCTTCCAGGGGGAAACGCCTGGTATCTTTATAGTCCTGTCGGGTTTCGCCACCTCT
GACTTGAGCGTCGATTTTTGTGATGCTCGTCAGGGGGGCGGAGCCTATGGAAAAACGCCAGCAACGCGGC
CTTTTTACGGTTCCTGGCCTTTTGCTGGCCTTTTGCTCACATGAGATCTTGGCAGGATATATTGTGGTGT
AACGTTATCAGCTTGCATGCCGGTCGATCTAGTAACATAGATGACACCGCGCGCGATAATTTATCCTAGT
TTGCGCGCTATATTTTGTTTTCTATCGCGTATTAAATGTATAATTGCGGGACTCTAATCATAAAAACCCA
TCTCATAAATAACGTCATGCATTACATGTTAATTATTACATGCTTAACGTAATTCAACAGAAATTATATG
ATAATCATCGCAAGACCGGCAACAGGATTCAATCTTAAGAAACTTTATTGCCAAATGTTTGAACGATCTG
CTTGACTCTAGCTAGAGTCCGAACCCCAGAGTCCCGCTCAGAAGAACTCGTCAAGAAGGCGATAGAAGGC
GATGCGCTGCGAATCGGGAGCGGCGATACCGTAAAGCACGAGGAAGCGGTCAGCCCATTCGCCGCCAAGC
TCTTCAGCAATATCACGGGTAGCCAACGCTATGTCCTGATAGCGGTCCGCCACACCCAGCCGGCCACAGT
CGATGAATCCAGAAAAGCGGCCATTTTCCACCATGATATTCGGCAAGCAGGCATCGCCGTGGGTCACGAC
GAGATCCTCGCCGTCGGGCATCCGCGCCTTGAGCCTGGCGAACAGTTCGGCTGGCGCGAGCCCCTGATGC
TCTTCGTCCAGATCATCCTGATCGACAAGACCGGCTTCCATCCGAGTACGTGCTCGCTCGATGCGATGTT
TCGCTTGGTGGTCGAATGGGCAGGTAGCCGGATCAAGCGTATGCAGCCGCCGCATTGCATCAGCCATGAT
GGATACTTTCTCGGCAGGAGCAAGGTGAGATGACAGGAGATCCTGCCCCGGCACTTCGCCCAATAGCAGC
CAGTCCCTTCCCGCTTCAGTGACAACGTCGAGCACAGCTGCGCAAGGAACGCCCGTCGTGGCCAGCCACG
ATAGCCGCGCTGCCTCGTCTTGGAGTTCATTCAGGGCACCGGACAGGTCGGTCTTGACAAAAAGAACCGG
GCGCCCCTGCGCTGACAGCCGGAACACGGCGGCATCAGAGCAGCCGATTGTCTGTTGTGCCCAGTCATAG
CCGAATAGCCTCTCCACCCAAGCGGCCGGAGAACCTGCGTGCAATCCATCTTGTTCAATCATGCCTCGAT
CGAGTTGAGAGTGAATATGAGACTCTAATTGGATACCGAGGGGAATTTATGGAACGTCAGTGGAGCATTT
TTGACAAGAAATATTTGCTAGCTGATAGTGACCTTAGGCGACTTTTGAACGCGCAATAATGGTTTCTGAC
GTATGTGCTTAGCTCATTAAACTCCAGAAACCCGCGGCTCAGTGGCTCCTTCAACGTTGCGGTTCTGTCA
GTTCCAAACGTAAAACGGCTTGTCCCGCGTCATCGGCGGGGGTCATAACGTGACTCCCTTAATTCTCCGC
TCATGATCGATAACATTAACGCTTACAATTTCCATTCGCCATTCAGGCTGCGCAACTGTTGGGAAGGGCG
ATCGGTGCGGGCCTCTTCGCTATTACGCCAGCTGGCGAAAGGGGGATGTGCTGCAAGGCGATTAAGTTGG
GTAACGCCAGGGTTTTCCCAGTCACGACGTTGTAAAACGACGGCCAGTGAGCGCGCGTAATACGACTCAC
TATAGGGCGAATTGGGTACCGGGCCCCCCCTCGAGGTCGACGGTATCGAT
